>Addgene plasmid #77398 | CSNK2B gRNA (BRDN0001146901) | addgene full sequence | sequence record 187686 | Addgene Assembled Sequence
CCCGGGTGCAAAGATGGATAAAGTTTTAAACAGAGAGGAATCTTTGCAGCTAATGGACCTTCTAGGTCTT
GAAAGGAGTGGGAATTGGCTCCGGTGCCCGTCAGTGGGCAGAGCGCACATCGCCCACAGTCCCCGAGAAG
TTGGGGGGAGGGGTCGGCAATTGATCCGGTGCCTAGAGAAGGTGGCGCGGGGTAAACTGGGAAAGTGATG
TCGTGTACTGGCTCCGCCTTTTTCCCGAGGGTGGGGGAGAACCGTATATAAGTGCAGTAGTCGCCGTGAA
CGTTCTTTTTCGCAACGGGTTTGCCGCCAGAACACAGGTAAGTGCCGTGTGTGGTTCCCGCGGGCCTGGC
CTCTTTACGGGTTATGGCCCTTGCGTGCCTTGAATTACTTCCACCTGGCTGCAGTACGTGATTCTTGATC
CCGAGCTTCGGGTTGGAAGTGGGTGGGAGAGTTCGAGGCCTTGCGCTTAAGGAGCCCCTTCGCCTCGTGC
TTGAGTTGAGGCCTGGCCTGGGCGCTGGGGCCGCCGCGTGCGAATCTGGTGGCACCTTCGCGCCTGTCTC
GCTGCTTTCGATAAGTCTCTAGCCATTTAAAATTTTTGATGACCTGCTGCGACGCTTTTTTTCTGGCAAG
ATAGTCTTGTAAATGCGGGCCAAGATCTGCACACTGGTATTTCGGTTTTTGGGGCCGCGGGCGGCGACGG
GGCCCGTGCGTCCCAGCGCACATGTTCGGCGAGGCGGGGCCTGCGAGCGCGGCCACCGAGAATCGGACGG
GGGTAGTCTCAAGCTGGCCGGCCTGCTCTGGTGCCTGGCCTCGCGCCGCCGTGTATCGCCCCGCCCTGGG
CGGCAAGGCTGGCCCGGTCGGCACCAGTTGCGTGAGCGGAAAGATGGCCGCTTCCCGGCCCTGCTGCAGG
GAGCTCAAAATGGAGGACGCGGCGCTCGGGAGAGCGGGCGGGTGAGTCACCCACACAAAGGAAAAGGGCC
TTTCCGTCCTCAGCCGTCGCTTCATGTGACTCCACGGAGTACCGGGCGCCGTCCAGGCACCTCGATTAGT
TCTCGAGCTTTTGGAGTACGTCGTCTTTAGGTTGGGGGGAGGGGTTTTATGCGATGGAGTTTCCCCACAC
TGAGTGGGTGGAGACTGAAGTTAGGCCAGCTTGGCACTTGATGTAATTCTCCTTGGAATTTGCCCTTTTT
GAGTTTGGATCTTGGTTCATTCTCAAGCCTCAGACAGTGGTTCAAAGTTTTTTTCTTCCATTTCAGGTGT
CGTGACGTACGGCCACCATGACCGAGTACAAGCCCACGGTGCGCCTCGCCACCCGCGACGACGTCCCCAG
GGCCGTACGCACCCTCGCCGCCGCGTTCGCCGACTACCCCGCCACGCGCCACACCGTCGATCCGGACCGC
CACATCGAGCGGGTCACCGAGCTGCAAGAACTCTTCCTCACGCGCGTCGGGCTCGACATCGGCAAGGTGT
GGGTCGCGGACGACGGCGCCGCCGTGGCGGTCTGGACCACGCCGGAGAGCGTCGAAGCGGGGGCGGTGTT
CGCCGAGATCGGCCCGCGCATGGCCGAGTTGAGCGGTTCCCGGCTGGCCGCGCAGCAACAGATGGAAGGC
CTCCTGGCGCCGCACCGGCCCAAGGAGCCCGCGTGGTTCCTGGCCACCGTCGGAGTCTCGCCCGACCACC
AGGGCAAGGGTCTGGGCAGCGCCGTCGTGCTCCCCGGAGTGGAGGCGGCCGAGCGCGCCGGGGTGCCCGC
CTTCCTGGAGACCTCCGCGCCCCGCAACCTCCCCTTCTACGAGCGGCTCGGCTTCACCGTCACCGCCGAC
GTCGAGGTGCCCGAAGGACCGCGCACCTGGTGCATGACCCGCAAGCCCGGTGCCTGAACGCGTTAAGTCG
ACAATCAACCTCTGGATTACAAAATTTGTGAAAGATTGACTGGTATTCTTAACTATGTTGCTCCTTTTAC
GCTATGTGGATACGCTGCTTTAATGCCTTTGTATCATGCTATTGCTTCCCGTATGGCTTTCATTTTCTCC
TCCTTGTATAAATCCTGGTTGCTGTCTCTTTATGAGGAGTTGTGGCCCGTTGTCAGGCAACGTGGCGTGG
TGTGCACTGTGTTTGCTGACGCAACCCCCACTGGTTGGGGCATTGCCACCACCTGTCAGCTCCTTTCCGG
GACTTTCGCTTTCCCCCTCCCTATTGCCACGGCGGAACTCATCGCCGCCTGCCTTGCCCGCTGCTGGACA
GGGGCTCGGCTGTTGGGCACTGACAATTCCGTGGTGTTGTCGGGGAAATCATCGTCCTTTCCTTGGCTGC
TCGCCTGTGTTGCCACCTGGATTCTGCGCGGGACGTCCTTCTGCTACGTCCCTTCGGCCCTCAATCCAGC
GGACCTTCCTTCCCGCGGCCTGCTGCCGGCTCTGCGGCCTCTTCCGCGTCTTCGCCTTCGCCCTCAGACG
AGTCGGATCTCCCTTTGGGCCGCCTCCCCGCGTCGACTTTAAGACCAATGACTTACAAGGCAGCTGTAGA
TCTTAGCCACTTTTTAAAAGAAAAGGGGGGACTGGAAGGGCTAATTCACTCCCAACGAAGACAAGATCTG
CTTTTTGCTTGTACTGGGTCTCTCTGGTTAGACCAGATCTGAGCCTGGGAGCTCTCTGGCTAACTAGGGA
ACCCACTGCTTAAGCCTCAATAAAGCTTGCCTTGAGTGCTTCAAGTAGTGTGTGCCCGTCTGTTGTGTGA
CTCTGGTAACTAGAGATCCCTCAGACCCTTTTAGTCAGTGTGGAAAATCTCTAGCAGTACGTATAGTAGT
TCATGTCATCTTATTATTCAGTATTTATAACTTGCAAAGAAATGAATATCAGAGAGTGAGAGGAACTTGT
TTATTGCAGCTTATAATGGTTACAAATAAAGCAATAGCATCACAAATTTCACAAATAAAGCATTTTTTTC
ACTGCATTCTAGTTGTGGTTTGTCCAAACTCATCAATGTATCTTATCATGTCTGGCTCTAGCTATCCCGC
CCCTAACTCCGCCCATCCCGCCCCTAACTCCGCCCAGTTCCGCCCATTCTCCGCCCCATGGCTGACTAAT
TTTTTTTATTTATGCAGAGGCCGAGGCCGCCTCGGCCTCTGAGCTATTCCAGAAGTAGTGAGGAGGCTTT
TTTGGAGGCCTAGGGACGTACCCAATTCGCCCTATAGTGAGTCGTATTACGCGCGCTCACTGGCCGTCGT
TTTACAACGTCGTGACTGGGAAAACCCTGGCGTTACCCAACTTAATCGCCTTGCAGCACATCCCCCTTTC
GCCAGCTGGCGTAATAGCGAAGAGGCCCGCACCGATCGCCCTTCCCAACAGTTGCGCAGCCTGAATGGCG
AATGGG
[124 nt withheld, positions 3367-3490]
C
[91 nt withheld, positions 3492-3582]
A
[49 nt withheld, positions 3584-3632]
CCTTTGACGTTGGAGTCCACGTTCTTT
[37 nt withheld, positions 3660-3696]
ACCCTATCTCGGTCTATTCTTTTGATTTATAAGGGATTTTGCCGATTTCGGCCTATTGGTTAAAAAATGA
GCTGATTTAACAAAAATTTAACGCGAATTTTAACAAAATATTAACGCTTACAATTTAGGTGGCACTTTTC
GGGGAAATGTGCGCGGAACCCCTATTTGTTTATTTTTCTAAATACATTCAAATATGTATCCGCTCATGAG
ACAATAACCCTGATAAATGCTTCAATAATATTGAAAAAGGAAGAGTATGAGTATTCAACATTTCCGTGTC
GCCCTTATTCCCTTTTTTGCGGCATTTTGCCTTCCTGTTTTTGCTCACCCAGAAACGCTGGTGAAAGTAA
AAGATGCTGAAGATCAGTTGGGTGCACGAGTGGGTTACATCGAACTGGATCTCAACAGCGGTAAGATCCT
TGAGAGTTTTCGCCCCGAAGAACGTTTTCCAATGATGAGCACTTTTAAAGTTCTGCTATGTGGCGCGGTA
TTATCCCGTATTGACGCCGGGCAAGAGCAACTCGGTCGCCGCATACACTATTCTCAGAATGACTTGGTTG
AGTACTCACCAGTCACAGAAAAGCATCTTACGGATGGCATGACAGTAAGAGAATTATGCAGTGCTGCCAT
AACCATGAGTGATAACACTGCGGCCAACTTACTTCTGACAACGATCGGAGGACCGAAGGAGCTAACCGCT
TTTTTGCACAACATGGGGGATCATGTAACTCGCCTTGATCGTTGGGAACCGGAGCTGAATGAAGCCATAC
CAAACGACGAGCGTGACACCACGATGCCTGTAGCAATGGCAACAACGTTGCGCAAACTATTAACTGGCGA
ACTACTTACTCTAGCTTCCCGGCAACAATTAATAGACTGGATGGAGGCGGATAAAGTTGCAGGACCACTT
CTGCGCTCGGCCCTTCCGGCTGGCTGGTTTATTGCTGATAAATCTGGAGCCGGTGAGCGTGGGTCTCGCG
GTATCATTGCAGCACTGGGGCCAGATGGTAAGCCCTCCCGTATCGTAGTTATCTACACGACGGGGAGTCA
GGCAACTATGGATGAACGAAATAGACAGATCGCTGAGATAGGTGCCTCACTGATTAAGCATTGGTAACTG
TCAGACCAAGTTTACTCATATATACTTTAGATTGATTTAAAACTTCATTTTTAATTTAAAAGGATCTAGG
TGAAGATCCTTTTTGATAATCTCATGACCAAAATCCCTTAACGTGAGTTTTCGTTCCACTGAGCGTCAGA
CCCCGTAGAAAAGATCAAAGGATCTTCTTGAGATCCTTTTTTTCTGCGCGTAATCTGCTGCTTGCAAACA
AAAAAACCACCGCTACCAGCGGTGGTTTGTTTGCCGGATCAAGAGCTACCAACTCTTTTTCCGAAGGTAA
CTGGCTTCAGCAGAGCGCAGATACCAAATACTGTTCTTCTAGTGTAGCCGTAGTTAGGCCACCACTTCAA
GAACTCTGTAGCACCGCCTACATACCTCGCTCTGCTAATCCTGTTACCAGTGGCTGCTGCCAGTGGCGAT
AAGTCGTGTCTTACCGGGTTGGACTCAAGACGATAGTTACCGGATAAGGCGCAGCGGTCGGGCTGAACGG
GGGGTTCGTGCACACAGCCCAGCTTGGAGCGAACGACCTACACCGAACTGAGATACCTACAGCGTGAGCT
ATGAGAAAGCGCCACGCTTCCCGAAGGGAGAAAGGCGGACAGGTATCCGGTAAGCGGCAGGGTCGGAACA
GGAGAGCGCACGAGGGAGCTTCCAGGGGGAAACGCCTGGTATCTTTATAGTCCTGTCGGGTTTCGCCACC
TCTGACTTGAGCGTCGATTTTTGTGATGCTCGTCAGGGGGGCGGAGCCTATGGAAAAACGCCAGCAACGC
GGCCTTTTTACGGTTCCTGGCCTTTTGCTGGCCTTTTGCTCACATGTTCTTTCCTGCGTTATCCCCTGAT
TCTGTGGATAACCGTATTACCGCCTTTGAGTGAGCTGATACCGCTCGCCGCAGCCGAACGACCGAGCGCA
GCGAGTCAGTGAGCGAGGAAGCGGAAGAGCGCCCAATACGCAAACCGCCTCTCCCCGCGCGTTGGCCGAT
TCATTAATGCAGCTGGCACGACAGGTTTCCCGACTGGAAAGCGGGCAGTGAGCGCAACGCAATTAATGTG
AGTTAGCTCACTCATTAGGCACCCCAGGCTTTACACTTTATGCTTCCGGCTCGTATGTTGTGTGGAATTG
TGAGCGGATAACAATTTCACACAGGAAACAGCTATGACCATGATTACGCCAAGCGCGCAATTAACCCTCA
CTAAAGGGAACAAAAGCTGGAGCTGCAAGCTTAATGTAGTCTTATGCAATACTCTTGTAGTCTTGCAACA
TGGTAACGATGAGTTAGCAACATGCCTTACAAGGAGAGAAAAAGCACCGTGCATGCCGATTGGTGGAAGT
AAGGTGGTACGATCGTGCCTTATTAGGAAGGCAACAGACGGGTCTGACATGGATTGGACGAACCACTGAA
TTGCCGCATTGCAGAGATATTGTATTTAAGTGCCTAGCTCGATACATAAACGGGTCTCTCTGGTTAGACC
AGATCTGAGCCTGGGAGCTCTCTGGCTAACTAGGGAACCCACTGCTTAAGCCTCAATAAAGCTTGCCTTG
AGTGCTTCAAGTAGTGTGTGCCCGTCTGTTGTGTGACTCTGGTAACTAGAGATCCCTCAGACCCTTTTAG
TCAGTGTGGAAAATCTCTAGCAGTGGCGCCCGAACAGGGACTTGAAAGCGAAAGGGAAACCAGAGGAGCT
CTCTCGACGCAGGACTCGGCTTGCTGAAGCGCGCACGGCAAGAGGCGAGGGGCGGCGACTGGTGAGTACG
CCAAAAATTTTGACTAGCGGAGGCTAGAAGGAGAGAGATGGGTGCGAGAGCGTCAGTATTAAGCGGGGGA
GAATTAGATCGCGATGGGAAAAAATTCGGTTAAGGCCAGGGGGAAAGAAAAAATATAAATTAAAACATAT
AGTATGGGCAAGCAGGGAGCTAGAACGATTCGCAGTTAATCCTGGCCTGTTAGAAACATCAGAAGGCTGT
AGACAAATACTGGGACAGCTACAACCATCCCTTCAGACAGGATCAGAAGAACTTAGATCATTATATAATA
CAGTAGCAACCCTCTATTGTGTGCATCAAAGGATAGAGATAAAAGACACCAAGGAAGCTTTAGACAAGAT
AGAGGAAGAGCAAAACAAAAGTAAGACCACCGCACAGCAAGCGGCCGCTGATCTTCAGACCTGGAGGAGG
AGATATGAGGGACAATTGGAGAAGTGAATTATATAAATATAAAGTAGTAAAAATTGAACCATTAGGAGTA
GCACCCACCAAGGCAAAGAGAAGAGTGGTGCAGAGAGAAAAAAGAGCAGTGGGAATAGGAGCTTTGTTCC
TTGGGTTCTTGGGAGCAGCAGGAAGCACTATGGGCGCAGCGTCAATGACGCTGACGGTACAGGCCAGACA
ATTATTGTCTGGTATAGTGCAGCAGCAGAACAATTTGCTGAGGGCTATTGAGGCGCAACAGCATCTGTTG
CAACTCACAGTCTGGGGCATCAAGCAGCTCCAGGCAAGAATCCTGGCTGTGGAAAGATACCTAAAGGATC
AACAGCTCCTGGGGATTTGGGGTTGCTCTGGAAAACTCATTTGCACCACTGCTGTGCCTTGGAATGCTAG
TTGGAGTAATAAATCTCTGGAACAGATTTGGAATCACACGACCTGGATGGAGTGGGACAGAGAAATTAAC
AATTACACAAGCTTAATACACTCCTTAATTGAAGAATCGCAAAACCAGCAAGAAAAGAATGAACAAGAAT
TATTGGAATTAGATAAATGGGCAAGTTTGTGGAATTGGTTTAACATAACAAATTGGCTGTGGTATATAAA
ATTATTCATAATGATAGTAGGAGGCTTGGTAGGTTTAAGAATAGTTTTTGCTGTACTTTCTATAGTGAAT
AGAGTTAGGCAGGGATATTCACCATTATCGTTTCAGACCCACCTCCCAACCCCGAGGGGACCCAGAGAGG
GCCTATTTCCCATGATTCCTTCATATTTGCATATACGATACAAGGCTGTTAGAGAGATAATTAGAATTAA
TTTGACTGTAAACACAAAGATATTAGTACAAAATACGTGACGTAGAAAGTAATAATTTCTTGGGTAGTTT
GCAGTTTTAAAATTATGTTTTAAAATGGACTATCATATGCTTACCGTAACTTGAAAGTATTTCGATTTCT
TGGCTTTATATATCTTGTGGAAAGGACGAAACACCGGATCAATCCATAAAGCATCTGTTTTAGAGCTAGA
AATAGCAAGTTAAAATAAGGCTAGTCCGTTATCAACTTGAAAAAGTGGCACCGAGTCGGTGCTTTTTTAA
GCTTGGCGTAACTAGATCTTGAGACAAATGGCAGTATTCATCCACAATTTTAAAAGAAAAGGGGGGATTG
GGGGGTACAGTGCAGGGGAAAGAATAGTAGACATAATAGCAACAGACATACAAACTAAAGAATTACAAAA
ACAAATTACAAAAATTCAAAATTTTCGGGTTTATTACAGGGACAGCAGAGATCCACTTTGGCGCCGGCTC
GAGGGGG
Features (pLannotate 1.2.2; 29 found; start..end, strand, type, name):
     14..80      +  CDS            small t antigen (fragment): SV40 (simian virus 40) small t antigen
    106..317     +  promoter       EF-1α core promoter: core promoter for human elongation factor EF-1α
    318..1256    +  intron         EF-1α intron A: intron upstream of the start codon of human EF-1α
   1278..1877    +  CDS            PuroR (fragment): puromycin N-acetyltransferase; pac from Streptomyces; confers resistance to puromycin
   1893..2481    +  misc_feature   WPRE: woodchuck hepatitis virus posttranscriptional regulatory element
   2532..2551    +  misc_feature   cPPT/CTS (fragment): central polypurine tract and central termination sequence of HIV-1
   2553..2786    +  LTR            3' LTR (ΔU3): self-inactivating 3' long terminal repeat (LTR) from HIV-1
   2864..2985    +  polyA_signal   SV40 poly(A) signal: SV40 polyadenylation signal
   3025..3160    +  rep_origin     SV40 ori: SV40 origin of replication
   3181..3199    -  promoter       T7 promoter: promoter for bacteriophage T7 RNA polymerase
   3207..3362    +  CDS            lacZα (fragment): LacZα fragment of β-galactosidase; lacZ fragment
   3367..3795    +  rep_origin     f1 ori (sequence partly withheld): f1 bacteriophage origin of replication; arrow indicates direction of (+) strand synthesis
   3848..3952    +  promoter       AmpR promoter: bla
   3953..4813    +  CDS            AmpR: β-lactamase; bla; confers resistance to ampicillin, carbenicillin, and related antibiotics
   4984..5572    +  rep_origin     ori: high-copy-number ColE1/pMB1/pBR322/pUC origin of replication
   5755..5847    +  CDS            lacI (fragment): lac repressor; lacI; The lac repressor binds to the lac operator to inhibit transcription in E. coli. This inhibition can be relieved by adding lactose or isopropyl-β-D-thiogalactopyranoside (IPTG).
   5860..5881    +  protein_bind   CAP binding site: CAP binding activates transcription in the presence of cAMP. E. coli catabolite activator protein
   5896..5926    +  promoter       lac promoter: promoter for the E. coli lac operon
   5934..5950    +  protein_bind   lac operator: The lac repressor binds to the lac operator to inhibit transcription in E. coli. This inhibition can be relieved by adding lactose or isopropyl-β-D-thiogalactopyranoside (IPTG). lac repressor encoded by lacI
   5995..6013    +  promoter       T3 promoter: promoter for bacteriophage T3 RNA polymerase
   6041..6267    +  promoter       RSV promoter: Rous sarcoma virus enhancer/promoter
   6268..6448    +  LTR            5' LTR (truncated): truncated 5' long terminal repeat (LTR) from HIV-1
   6495..6620    +  misc_feature   HIV-1 Ψ: packaging signal of human immunodeficiency virus type 1
   6604..6967    +  CDS            HIV-1 gag (fragment): gag protein from human immunodeficiency virus 1; gag
   7113..7346    +  misc_feature   RRE: The Rev response element (RRE) of HIV-1 allows for Rev-dependent mRNA export from the nucleus to the cytoplasm.
   7723..7749    +  CDS            Rev (fragment): human immunodeficiency virus 1 (HIV-1) Rev protein; rev; enhances nuclear export of unspliced and incompletely spliced viral mRNAs
   7753..7993    +  promoter       U6 promoter: RNA polymerase III promoter for human U6 snRNA
   8023..8098    +  misc_RNA       gRNA scaffold: guide RNA scaffold for the Streptococcus pyogenes CRISPR/Cas9 system
   8154..8271    +  misc_feature   cPPT/CTS: central polypurine tract and central termination sequence of HIV-1
