[The description below was written by a language model from this plasmid's Addgene catalogue record and pLannotate feature annotations shown in this document.]
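Description:
CSNK2B gRNA (BRDN0001146901) is a third-generation lentiviral guide RNA plasmid built on the lentiGuide-Puro backbone. It delivers a single Streptococcus pyogenes Cas9 guide directed against human CSNK2B, the gene for the casein kinase 2 beta subunit. In E. coli it is maintained as a high-copy plasmid through a ColE1/pUC-type origin with ampicillin selection from the bla gene. The backbone also carries an f1 origin, an SV40 origin and remnants of lac and T7/T3 cloning-vector sequence.

The transfer cassette begins with an RSV promoter fused to a truncated HIV-1 5' LTR, which makes genomic RNA production Tat-independent. This is followed by the Ψ packaging signal with a partial gag region, then the Rev response element for nuclear export of the unspliced genome. A human U6 RNA polymerase III promoter drives the CSNK2B-specific spacer joined to the gRNA scaffold. After the scaffold comes a cPPT/CTS element, which aids nuclear import of the reverse-transcribed genome. A separate EF-1α promoter with its intron A expresses puromycin N-acetyltransferase for selection of transduced mammalian cells, and a WPRE enhances transcript expression. The cassette ends in a U3-deleted, self-inactivating 3' LTR, followed by an SV40 polyadenylation signal.

The plasmid does not encode Cas9, so it must be used with a separate Cas9 vector or in cells that already express the nuclease. The guide was designed against two CSNK2B reference transcripts and belongs to a human kinome guide collection, and it is suited to knockout of CSNK2B in Cas9-expressing cells. The cloning method is not recorded.
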