Addgene plasmid #77398: CSNK2B gRNA (BRDN0001146901)
Purpose: 3rd generation lentiviral gRNA plasmid targeting human CSNK2B
Depositing lab: John Doench & David Root. Depositing organization: Broad Institute. Publication: Optimized sgRNA design to maximize activity and minimize off-target effects of CRISPR-Cas9. Doench JG, Fusi N, Sullender M, Hegde M, Vaimberg EW, Donovan KF, Smith I, Tothova Z, Wilen C, Orchard R, Virgin HW, Listgarten J, Root DE. Nat Biotechnol. 2016 Jan 18. doi: 10.1038/nbt.3437. PubMed 26780180.
Backbone
  Vector backbone: lentiGuide-Puro
  Backbone manufacturer: Zhang Lab (Addgene plasmid # 52963)
  Vector type: Mammalian Expression, Lentiviral, CRISPR
  Selectable markers: Puromycin
Growth in bacteria
  Bacterial resistance: Ampicillin, 100 μg/mL
  Growth temperature: 37°C
  Growth strain: DH5alpha
  Copy number: High Copy
Gene/Insert
  Gene/Insert name: CSNK2B (alt names: CSNK2B; NM_001282385.1)
  gRNA/shRNA sequence: GATCAATCCATAAAGCATCT
  Species: H. sapiens (human)
  Entrez Gene: CSNK2B (a.k.a. CK2B, CK2N, CSK2B, Ckb1, Ckb2, G5A, POBINDS)
  Promoter: hU6
  Cloning method: Unknown
  Sequencing primers: 5′ U6-F; 3′ pS2-R
Terms and licenses: Academic/Nonprofit Terms; Industry Terms: Not Available to Industry
Depositor comments: The gRNA was designed to target the following Genbank reference sequence(s): NM_001282385.1,NM_001320.6. Note that this plasmid does NOT contain Cas9. It should be used in conjunction with lentiCas9-Blast (Addgene #52962) or otherwise with cell lines already expressing Cas9. Browse the full kinome gRNA library at http://www.addgene.org/pooled-library/broadgpp-human-kinome/ or visit http://www.broadinstitute.org/rnai/public/ for detailed protocols and information.
How to cite: CSNK2B gRNA (BRDN0001146901) was a gift from John Doench & David Root (Addgene plasmid # 77398 ; http://n2t.net/addgene:77398 ; RRID:Addgene_77398)
