>Addgene plasmid #77398 | CSNK2B gRNA (BRDN0001146901) | depositor partial sequence | sequence record 144858 | Target Sequence
GATCAATCCATAAAGCATCT
