>Addgene plasmid #77398 | CSNK2B gRNA (BRDN0001146901) | addgene partial sequence | sequence record 187685 | hU6-F
TAATAATTTCTTGGGTAGTTNGCNGTTTTAAAATTATGTTTTAAAATGGACTATCATATGCTTACCGTAA
CTTGAAAGTATTTCGATTTCTTGGCTTTATATATCTTGTGGAAAGGACGAAACACCGGATCAATCCATAA
AGCATCTGTTTTAGAGCTAGAAATAGCAAGTTAAAATAAGGCTAGTCCGTTATCAACTTGAAAAAGTGGC
ACCGAGTCGGTGCTTTTTTAAGCTTGGCGTAACTAGATCTTGAGACAAATGGCAGTATTCATCCACAATT
TTAAAAGAAAAGGGGGGATTGGGGGGTACAGTGCAGGGGAAAGAATAGTAGACATAATAGCAACAGACAT
ACAAACTAAAGAATTACAAAAACAAATTACAAAAATTCAAAATTTTCGGGTTTATTACAGGGACAGCAGA
GATCCACTTTGGCGCCGGCTCGAGGGGGCCCGGGTGCAAAGATGGATAAAGTTTTAAACANAGAGGAATC
TTTGCAGCTAATGGACCTTCTAGGTCTTGAAAGGAGTGGGAATTGGCTCCGGTGCCCGTCAGTGGGCANA
GCGCACATCG
